>Addgene plasmid #215423 | NylCK-TS_pET28a | addgene full sequence | sequence record 425841 | Addgene NGS Result
AATACCACACCGGTGCATGCTCTCACCGATATCGACGGTGGCATTGCGGTAGATCCAGCTCCACGTCTTG
CAGGTCCACCTGTGTTCGGTGGACCTGGTAACGCTGCATTCGATCTGGTTCCGGTACGTTCCACCGGTCG
TGAAACCCTGCGTTTCGATTTTCCGGGGGTTTCTGTGGGTAGCGCGCACTACGAAGAGGGTCCGACTGGC
GCCACCGTCATCCACATCCCGGCTGGGGCACGTACTGCTGTAGATGCACGTGGCGGCGCAGTGGGCCTGT
CCGGTGGCTACGACTTCAACCACGCTATTTGTCTGGCTGGTGGTGCTGGTTACGGCCTGGAGGCTGGCGC
AGGCGTTTCCGGTGCTCTGCTGGAACGCCTCGAATACCGCACAGGTTTCGCTGAACTCCAACTGGTGTCT
TCCGCAGTAATCTACGACTTCTCTGCCCGTTCAACCGCAGTGTATCCAGACAAAGCCTTGGGTCGTGCTG
CGCTGGAATTTGCCGTACCGGGTGAATTCCCACAGGGTCGCGCTGGTGCCGGCATGAGCGCCAGCGCGGG
CAAAGTTGATTGGGATCGTACCGAGATCACAGGTCAGGGCGCTGCTTTCCGCCGTCTGGGCGATGTGCGT
ATCCTGGCTGTTGTTGTGCCAAACCCAGTTGGCGTAATTATGGATCGTGCAGGCGGTATCGTCCGTGGCA
ACTATGATGCGCAAACTGGCGTTCGCCGTCACCCAGTATTTGATTACCAGGAAGCTTTCGCGGAACAACT
GCCGCCTGTTACTCAGGCGGGCAACACGACCATCAGCGCGATCGTTACCAATGTCCGCATGAGTCCGGTG
GAACTGAATCAATTCGCCAAACAGGTGCATAGCTCTATGCACCGCGGTATCCAGCCATTTCACACCGATA
TGGACGGCGATACCCTGTTCGCCGTGACTACCGACGAAATCGATCTCCCGACTACGCCGGGCTCCTCCCG
TGGCCGCCTGTCTGTTAACGCAACCGCTCTGGGCGCAATTGCTTCTGAAGTTATGTGGGACGCCGTATTA
GAAGCGGCGAAGTGACTCGAGCACCACCACCACCACCACTGAGATCCGGCTGCTAACAAAGCCCGAAAGG
AAGCTGAGTTGGCTGCTGCCACCGCTGAGCAATAACTAGCATAACCCCTTGGGGCCTCTAAACGGGTCTT
GAGGGGTTTTTTGCTGAAAGGAGGAACTATATCCGGATTGGCGAATGGG
[124 nt withheld, positions 1240-1363]
C
[91 nt withheld, positions 1365-1455]
A
[49 nt withheld, positions 1457-1505]
CCTTTGACGTTGGAGTCCACGTTCTTT
[37 nt withheld, positions 1533-1569]
ACCCTATCTCGGTCTATTCTTTTGATTTATAAGGGATTTTGCCGATTTCGGCCTATTGGTTAAAAAATGA
GCTGATTTAACAAAAATTTAACGCGAATTTTAACAAAATATTAACGCTTACAATTTAGGTGGCACTTTTC
GGGGAAATGTGCGCGGAACCCCTATTTGTTTATTTTTCTAAATACATTCAAATATGTATCCGCTCATGAA
TTAATTCTTAGAAAAACTCATCGAGCATCAAATGAAACTGCAATTTATTCATATCAGGATTATCAATACC
ATATTTTTGAAAAAGCCGTTTCTGTAATGAAGGAGAAAACTCACCGAGGCAGTTCCATAGGATGGCAAGA
TCCTGGTATCGGTCTGCGATTCCGACTCGTCCAACATCAATACAACCTATTAATTTCCCCTCGTCAAAAA
TAAGGTTATCAAGTGAGAAATCACCATGAGTGACGACTGAATCCGGTGAGAATGGCAAAAGTTTATGCAT
TTCTTTCCAGACTTGTTCAACAGGCCAGCCATTACGCTCGTCATCAAAATCACTCGCATCAACCAAACCG
TTATTCATTCGTGATTGCGCCTGAGCGAGACGAAATACGCGATCGCTGTTAAAAGGACAATTACAAACAG
GAATCGAATGCAACCGGCGCAGGAACACTGCCAGCGCATCAACAATATTTTCACCTGAATCAGGATATTC
TTCTAATACCTGGAATGCTGTTTTCCCGGGGATCGCAGTGGTGAGTAACCATGCATCATCAGGAGTACGG
ATAAAATGCTTGATGGTCGGAAGAGGCATAAATTCCGTCAGCCAGTTTAGTCTGACCATCTCATCTGTAA
CATCATTGGCAACGCTACCTTTGCCATGTTTCAGAAACAACTCTGGCGCATCGGGCTTCCCATACAATCG
ATAGATTGTCGCACCTGATTGCCCGACATTATCGCGAGCCCATTTATACCCATATAAATCAGCATCCATG
TTGGAATTTAATCGCGGCCTAGAGCAAGACGTTTCCCGTTGAATATGGCTCATAACACCCCTTGTATTAC
TGTTTATGTAAGCAGACAGTTTTATTGTTCATGACCAAAATCCCTTAACGTGAGTTTTCGTTCCACTGAG
CGTCAGACCCCGTAGAAAAGATCAAAGGATCTTCTTGAGATCCTTTTTTTCTGCGCGTAATCTGCTGCTT
GCAAACAAAAAAACCACCGCTACCAGCGGTGGTTTGTTTGCCGGATCAAGAGCTACCAACTCTTTTTCCG
AAGGTAACTGGCTTCAGCAGAGCGCAGATACCAAATACTGTCCTTCTAGTGTAGCCGTAGTTAGGCCACC
ACTTCAAGAACTCTGTAGCACCGCCTACATACCTCGCTCTGCTAATCCTGTTACCAGTGGCTGCTGCCAG
TGGCGATAAGTCGTGTCTTACCGGGTTGGACTCAAGACGATAGTTACCGGATAAGGCGCAGCGGTCGGGC
TGAACGGGGGGTTCGTGCACACAGCCCAGCTTGGAGCGAACGACCTACACCGAACTGAGATACCTACAGC
GTGAGCTATGAGAAAGCGCCACGCTTCCCGAAGGGAGAAAGGCGGACAGGTATCCGGTAAGCGGCAGGGT
CGGAACAGGAGAGCGCACGAGGGAGCTTCCAGGGGGAAACGCCTGGTATCTTTATAGTCCTGTCGGGTTT
CGCCACCTCTGACTTGAGCGTCGATTTTTGTGATGCTCGTCAGGGGGGCGGAGCCTATGGAAAAACGCCA
GCAACGCGGCCTTTTTACGGTTCCTGGCCTTTTGCTGGCCTTTTGCTCACATGTTCTTTCCTGCGTTATC
CCCTGATTCTGTGGATAACCGTATTACCGCCTTTGAGTGAGCTGATACCGCTCGCCGCAGCCGAACGACC
GAGCGCAGCGAGTCAGTGAGCGAGGAAGCGGAAGAGCGCCTGATGCGGTATTTTCTCCTTACGCATCTGT
GCGGTATTTCACACCGCAATGGTGCACTCTCAGTACAATCTGCTCTGATGCCGCATAGTTAAGCCAGTAT
ACACTCCGCTATCGCTACGTGACTGGGTCATGGCTGCGCCCCGACACCCGCCAACACCCGCTGACGCGCC
CTGACGGGCTTGTCTGCTCCCGGCATCCGCTTACAGACAAGCTGTGACCGTCTCCGGGAGCTGCATGTGT
CAGAGGTTTTCACCGTCATCACCGAAACGCGCGAGGCAGCTGCGGTAAAGCTCATCAGCGTGGTCGTGAA
GCGATTCACAGATGTCTGCCTGTTCATCCGCGTCCAGCTCGTTGAGTTTCTCCAGAAGCGTTAATGTCTG
GCTTCTGATAAAGCGGGCCATGTTAAGGGCGGTTTTTTCCTGTTTGGTCACTGATGCCTCCGTGTAAGGG
GGATTTCTGTTCATGGGGGTAATGATACCGATGAAACGAGAGAGGATGCTCACGATACGGGTTACTGATG
ATGAACATGCCCGGTTACTGGAACGTTGTGAGGGTAAACAACTGGCGGTATGGATGCGGCGGGACCAGAG
AAAAATCACTCAGGGTCAATGCCAGCGCTTCGTTAATACAGATGTAGGTGTTCCACAGGGTAGCCAGCAG
CATCCTGCGATGCAGATCCGGAACATAATGGTGCAGGGCGCTGACTTCCGCGTTTCCAGACTTTACGAAA
CACGGAAACCGAAGACCATTCATGTTGTTGCTCAGGTCGCAGACGTTTTGCAGCAGCAGTCGCTTCACGT
TCGCTCGCGTATCGGTGATTCATTCTGCTAACCAGTAAGGCAACCCCGCCAGCCTAGCCGGGTCCTCAAC
GACAGGAGCACGATCATGCGCACCCGTGGGGCCGCCATGCCGGCGATAATGGCCTGCTTCTCGCCGAAAC
GTTTGGTGGCGGGACCAGTGACGAAGGCTTGAGCGAGGGCGTGCAAGATTCCGAATACCGCAAGCGACAG
GCCGATCATCGTCGCGCTCCAGCGAAAGCGGTCCTCGCCGAAAATGACCCAGAGCGCTGCCGGCACCTGT
CCTACGAGTTGCATGATAAAGAAGACAGTCATAAGTGCGGCGACGATAGTCATGCCCCGCGCCCACCGGA
AGGAGCTGACTGGGTTGAAGGCTCTCAAGGGCATCGGTCGAGATCCCGGTGCCTAATGAGTGAGCTAACT
TACATTAATTGCGTTGCGCTCACTGCCCGCTTTCCAGTCGGGAAACCTGTCGTGCCAGCTGCATTAATGA
ATCGGCCAACGCGCGGGGAGAGGCGGTTTGCGTATTGGGCGCCAGGGTGGTTTTTCTTTTCACCAGTGAG
ACGGGCAACAGCTGATTGCCCTTCACCGCCTGGCCCTGAGAGAGTTGCAGCAAGCGGTCCACGCTGGTTT
GCCCCAGCAGGCGAAAATCCTGTTTGATGGTGGTTAACGGCGGGATATAACATGAGCTGTCTTCGGTATC
GTCGTATCCCACTACCGAGATATCCGCACCAACGCGCAGCCCGGACTCGGTAATGGCGCGCATTGCGCCC
AGCGCCATCTGATCGTTGGCAACCAGCATCGCAGTGGGAACGATGCCCTCATTCAGCATTTGCATGGTTT
GTTGAAAACCGGACATGGCACTCCAGTCGCCTTCCCGTTCCGCTATCGGCTGAATTTGATTGCGAGTGAG
ATATTTATGCCAGCCAGCCAGACGCAGACGCGCCGAGACAGAACTTAATGGGCCCGCTAACAGCGCGATT
TGCTGGTGACCCAATGCGACCAGATGCTCCACGCCCAGTCGCGTACCGTCTTCATGGGAGAAAATAATAC
TGTTGATGGGTGTCTGGTCAGAGACATCAAGAAATAACGCCGGAACATTAGTGCAGGCAGCTTCCACAGC
AATGGCATCCTGGTCATCCAGCGGATAGTTAATGATCAGCCCACTGACGCGTTGCGCGAGAAGATTGTGC
ACCGCCGCTTTACAGGCTTCGACGCCGCTTCGTTCTACCATCGACACCACCACGCTGGCACCCAGTTGAT
CGGCGCGAGATTTAATCGCCGCGACAATTTGCGACGGCGCGTGCAGGGCCAGACTGGAGGTGGCAACGCC
AATCAGCAACGACTGTTTGCCCGCCAGTTGTTGTGCCACGCGGTTGGGAATGTAATTCAGCTCCGCCATC
GCCGCTTCCACTTTTTCCCGCGTTTTCGCAGAAACGTGGCTGGCCTGGTTCACCACGCGGGAAACGGTCT
GATAAGAGACACCGGCATACTCTGCGACATCGTATAACGTTACTGGTTTCACATTCACCACCCTGAATTG
ACTCTCTTCCGGGCGCTATCATGCCATACCGCGAAAGGTTTTGCGCCATTCGATGGTGTCCGGGATCTCG
ACGCTCTCCCTTATGCGACTCCTGCATTAGGAAGCAGCCCAGTAGTAGGTTGAGGCCGTTGAGCACCGCC
GCCGCAAGGAATGGTGCATGCAAGGAGATGGCGCCCAACAGTCCCCCGGCCACGGGGCCTGCCACCATAC
CCACGCCGAAACAAGCGCTCATGAGCCCGAAGTGGCGAGCCCGATCTTCCCCATCGGTGATGTCGGCGAT
ATAGGCGCCAGCAACCGCACCTGTGGCGCCGGTGATGCCGGCCACGATGCGTCCGGCGTAGAGGATCGAG
ATCTCGATCCCGCGAAATTAATACGACTCACTATAGGGGAATTGTGAGCGGATAACAATTCCCCTCTAGA
AATAATTTTGTTTAACTTTAAGAAGGAGATATACCATGGGCAGCAGCCATCATCATCATCATCACAGCAG
CGGCCTGGTGCCGCGCGGCAGCCATATG
Features (pLannotate 1.2.2; 21 found; start..end, strand, type, name):
   1072..1089    +  CDS            9xHis (fragment): 9xHis affinity tag
   1099..1148    +  CDS            SET1 (fragment): solubility-enhancement tag derived from T7 phage gene 10B
   1156..1203    +  terminator     T7 terminator: transcription terminator for bacteriophage T7 RNA polymerase
   1240..1668    +  rep_origin     f1 ori (sequence partly withheld): f1 bacteriophage origin of replication; arrow indicates direction of (+) strand synthesis
   1721..1778    +  promoter       AmpR promoter (fragment): bla
   1787..2602    -  CDS            KanR: aminoglycoside phosphotransferase; aph(3')-Ia; confers resistance to kanamycin in bacteria or G418 (Geneticin®) in eukaryotes
   2724..3312    +  rep_origin     ori: high-copy-number ColE1/pMB1/pBR322/pUC origin of replication
   3498..3637    -  misc_feature   bom: basis of mobility region from pBR322
   3739..3930    -  CDS            rop: Rop protein, which maintains plasmids at low copy number; rop
   3947..4327    +  CDS            YPB1_ECOLX: Protein predicted: Swiss-Prot protein existence level 4. From Escherichia coli.
   4399..4690    -  CDS            TcR (fragment): tetracycline efflux protein; tet; confers resistance to tetracycline
   4705..4726    -  protein_bind   CAP binding site: CAP binding activates transcription in the presence of cAMP. E. coli catabolite activator protein
   4739..5821    -  CDS            lacI: lac repressor; lacI; The lac repressor binds to the lac operator to inhibit transcription in E. coli. This inhibition can be relieved by adding lactose or isopropyl-β-D-thiogalactopyranoside (IPTG).
   5822..5899    -  promoter       lacI promoter: lacI
   5907..6186    -  CDS            TcR (fragment): tetracycline efflux protein; tet; confers resistance to tetracycline
   6208..6226    +  promoter       T7 promoter: promoter for bacteriophage T7 RNA polymerase
   6227..6251    +  protein_bind   lac operator: The lac repressor binds to the lac operator to inhibit transcription in E. coli. This inhibition can be relieved by adding lactose or isopropyl-β-D-thiogalactopyranoside (IPTG). lac repressor encoded by lacI
   6266..6288    +  RBS            RBS: efficient ribosome binding site from bacteriophage T7 gene 10 (Olins and Rangwala, 1989)
   6307..6323    +  CDS            capTEV™ (fragment): composite tag for in vivo biotinylation, TEV protease cleavage, and 6xHis tagging
   6334..6351    +  CDS            thrombin site: thrombin recognition and cleavage site
   6355..1062    +  CDS            nylC (across the origin): NYLC_KOCS2 - Experimental evidence at protein level: Swiss-Prot protein existence level 1. Involved in the degradation of nylon-6 oligomers. Degrades cyclic and linear oligomers of 6-aminohexanoate (Ahx) with a degree of polymerization greater than three by an endo-type mode. Cannot use Ahx cyclic dimer or the Ahx linear dimer. From Kocuria sp. (strain KY2).
