[The description below was written by a language model from this plasmid's Addgene catalogue record and pLannotate feature annotations shown in this document.]
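Description:
NylCK-TS_pET28a is a bacterial expression plasmid built on the pET28a backbone and carrying a synthesized, E. coli codon-optimized gene for NylCK-TS, a nylon oligomer hydrolase (NylC) variant with the substitutions S111G and A137L. The catalogue lists the source organism as Arthrobacter sp., whereas the automated annotation matches the coding sequence to NylC from Kocuria sp. strain KY2; the record does not resolve this difference in naming. NylC-type enzymes cleave cyclic and linear oligomers of 6-aminohexanoate in an endo-type manner, acting on oligomers with a degree of polymerization greater than three.

The open reading frame, which spans the numbering origin of the 6,357 nt sequence, sits under a T7 promoter with an adjacent lac operator and the T7 gene 10 ribosome binding site, and is followed by a T7 terminator. The plasmid-borne lacI gene, with its own promoter, supplies repressor, so transcription depends on a host providing T7 RNA polymerase and is induced with IPTG or lactose. Upstream of the insert, the annotation detects a short His-tag-like fragment and a thrombin cleavage site, consistent with the N-terminal tag region of pET28a. A further His-tag fragment lies just downstream of the gene, though the feature table does not establish whether it is translated in frame with the enzyme. Propagation relies on a pBR322-type origin with the bom and rop elements, an f1 origin is also present, and selection is by kanamycin through aph(3')-Ia. The short TcR, AmpR promoter and SET1 hits are fragmentary annotations of backbone sequence rather than functional parts. The construct is intended for recombinant production of the enzyme, and its associated publication concerns screening and characterization of enzymes for nylon-6 depolymerization.
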