Addgene plasmid #215423: NylCK-TS_pET28a
Purpose: Expression construct for NylCK-TS gene, codon optimized for expression in E. coli
Depositing lab: Gregg Beckham. Depositing organization: National Laboratory of the Rockies (NLR). Publication: Natural diversity screening, assay development, and characterization of nylon-6 enzymatic depolymerization. Bell EL, Rosetto G, Ingraham MA, Ramirez KJ, Lincoln C, Clarke RW, Gado JE, Lilly JL, Kucharzyk KH, Erickson E, Beckham GT. Nat Commun. 2024 Feb 9;15(1):1217. doi: 10.1038/s41467-024-45523-5. PubMed 38336849.
Backbone
  Vector backbone: pET28a
  Vector type: Bacterial Expression
Growth in bacteria
  Bacterial resistance: Kanamycin, 50 μg/mL
  Growth temperature: 37°C
  Growth strain: DH5alpha
  Copy number: High Copy
Gene/Insert
  Gene/Insert name: NylCK-TS (alt name: Nylon oligomer hydrolase from Arthrobacter sp.)
  Species: Arthrobacter sp.
  Mutation: S111G/A137L
  Cloning method: Gene Synthesis
Terms and licenses: Academic/Nonprofit Terms; Industry Terms: Not Available to Industry
How to cite: NylCK-TS_pET28a was a gift from Gregg Beckham (Addgene plasmid # 215423 ; http://n2t.net/addgene:215423 ; RRID:Addgene_215423)
